Addgene plasmid #86608: pRAF-MutL(R95F)
Purpose: E. coli Mutl(R95F) expression plasmid
Depositing lab: Richard Fishel. Depositing organization: Ohio State University. Publication: Cascading MutS and MutL sliding clamps control DNA diffusion to activate mismatch repair. Liu J, Hanne J, Britton BM, Bennett J, Kim D, Lee JB, Fishel R. Nature. 2016 Nov 16;539(7630):583-587. doi: 10.1038/nature20562. PubMed 27851738.
Backbone
  Vector backbone: pET29a
  Backbone size w/o insert (bp): 5400
  Total vector size (bp): 7100
  Vector type: Bacterial Expression
Growth in bacteria
  Bacterial resistance: Kanamycin, 50 μg/mL
  Growth temperature: 37°C
  Growth strain: DH5alpha
  Copy number: Unknown
Gene/Insert
  Gene/Insert name: E. coli MutL(R95F)
  Species: E. coli
  Insert size (bp): 1898
  Mutation: R95F
  GenBank ID: NP_418591 NP_418591
  Promoter: T7
  Tag / fusion protein: his-tag and ald-tag (C terminal on insert)
  Cloning method: Restriction Enzyme; 5′ cloning site NdeI (not destroyed); 3′ cloning site XhoI (not destroyed)
  Sequencing primers: 5′ T7 promoter; 3′ T7 terminator
Terms and licenses: Academic/Nonprofit Terms; Industry Terms: Not Available to Industry
How to cite: pRAF-MutL(R95F) was a gift from Richard Fishel (Addgene plasmid # 86608 ; http://n2t.net/addgene:86608 ; RRID:Addgene_86608)
