[The description below was written by a language model from this plasmid's Addgene catalogue record and pLannotate feature annotations shown in this document.]
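Description:
pRAF-MutL(R95F) is a bacterial expression plasmid of about 7.1 kb, built on the pET29a backbone, for producing an R95F point mutant of the Escherichia coli mismatch repair protein MutL. The mutL coding sequence was inserted between the NdeI and XhoI sites, placing it downstream of a T7 promoter, an adjacent lac operator and the strong phage T7 gene 10 ribosome binding site, with a T7 terminator at the 3′ end. The plasmid also carries lacI under its own promoter, so transcription is held off by the lac repressor until induced with IPTG, and it requires a host that supplies T7 RNA polymerase. Propagation relies on a pBR322-type ColE1 origin accompanied by the bom and rop elements, with kanamycin selection from an aph(3′)-Ia gene. An f1 origin is also present. The short tetracycline-resistance fragments, AmpR promoter fragment and "SET1" fragment in the annotation appear to be backbone remnants or software matches rather than functional parts.

The catalogue lists a C-terminal His tag and an "ald-tag". The feature tables show two separate His stretches immediately after the mutL reading frame, separated by a short unannotated gap. The ald-tag itself is not annotated. Such aldehyde tags are generally short motifs converted enzymatically to a reactive residue for site-specific chemical labelling, while the His tag allows metal-affinity purification. The two sequence records (depositor and sequencing-derived) differ by only a few bases in length and show the same features in the same order. MutL acts in dam-directed, methyl-directed mismatch repair and has a DNA-stimulated ATPase. The record does not state the functional consequence of R95F. The construct comes from work on MutS and MutL sliding clamps on DNA, consistent with its use for purifying mutant protein for in vitro studies.
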