Features (pLannotate 1.2.2; 20 found; start..end, strand, type, name):
     12..467     +  rep_origin     f1 ori (sequence partly withheld): f1 bacteriophage origin of replication; arrow indicates direction of (+) strand synthesis
    494..551     +  promoter       AmpR promoter (fragment): bla
    560..1375    -  CDS            KanR: aminoglycoside phosphotransferase; aph(3')-Ia; confers resistance to kanamycin in bacteria or G418 (Geneticin®) in eukaryotes
   1497..2085    +  rep_origin     ori: high-copy-number ColE1/pMB1/pBR322/pUC origin of replication
   2271..2413    -  misc_feature   bom: basis of mobility region from pBR322
   2515..2706    -  CDS            rop: Rop protein, which maintains plasmids at low copy number; rop
   2723..3103    +  CDS            YPB1_ECOLX: Protein predicted: Swiss-Prot protein existence level 4. From Escherichia coli.
   3175..3466    -  CDS            TcR (fragment): tetracycline efflux protein; tet; confers resistance to tetracycline
   3481..3502    -  protein_bind   CAP binding site: CAP binding activates transcription in the presence of cAMP. E. coli catabolite activator protein
   3515..4597    -  CDS            lacI: lac repressor; lacI; The lac repressor binds to the lac operator to inhibit transcription in E. coli. This inhibition can be relieved by adding lactose or isopropyl-β-D-thiogalactopyranoside (IPTG).
   4598..4675    -  promoter       lacI promoter: lacI
   4683..4962    -  CDS            TcR (fragment): tetracycline efflux protein; tet; confers resistance to tetracycline
   4988..5006    +  promoter       T7 promoter: promoter for bacteriophage T7 RNA polymerase
   5007..5031    +  protein_bind   lac operator: The lac repressor binds to the lac operator to inhibit transcription in E. coli. This inhibition can be relieved by adding lactose or isopropyl-β-D-thiogalactopyranoside (IPTG). lac repressor encoded by lacI
   5046..5068    +  RBS            RBS: efficient ribosome binding site from bacteriophage T7 gene 10 (Olins and Rangwala, 1989)
   5076..6920    +  CDS            mutL: MUTL_ECOLI - Experimental evidence at protein level: Swiss-Prot protein existence level 1. This protein is involved in the repair of mismatches in DNA. It is required for dam-dependent methyl-directed DNA mismatch repair. May act as a 'molecular matchmaker', a protein that promotes the formation of a stable complex between two or more DNA-binding proteins in an ATP-dependent manner without itself being part of the final effector complex. The ATPase activity of MutL is stimulated by DNA. From Escherichia coli (strain K12).
   6927..6943    +  CDS            7xHis (fragment): 6xHis affinity tag
   6978..6995    +  CDS            9xHis (fragment): 9xHis affinity tag
   7005..7054    +  CDS            SET1 (fragment): solubility-enhancement tag derived from T7 phage gene 10B
   7062..7109    +  terminator     T7 terminator: transcription terminator for bacteriophage T7 RNA polymerase
>Addgene plasmid #86608 | pRAF-MutL(R95F) | depositor full sequence | sequence record 168813 | pRAF-MutL(R95F) sequence 7134 bps
TGGCGAATGGG
[124 nt withheld, positions 12-135]
C
[91 nt withheld, positions 137-227]
A
[49 nt withheld, positions 229-277]
CCTTTGACGTTGGAGTCCACGTTCTTT
[37 nt withheld, positions 305-341]
ACCCTATCTCGGTCTATTCTTTTGATTTATAAGGGATTTTGCCGATTTCGGCCTATTGGTTAAAAAATGA
GCTGATTTAACAAAAATTTAACGCGAATTTTAACAAAATATTAACGTTTACAATTTCAGGTGGCACTTTT
CGGGGAAATGTGCGCGGAACCCCTATTTGTTTATTTTTCTAAATACATTCAAATATGTATCCGCTCATGA
ATTAATTCTTAGAAAAACTCATCGAGCATCAAATGAAACTGCAATTTATTCATATCAGGATTATCAATAC
CATATTTTTGAAAAAGCCGTTTCTGTAATGAAGGAGAAAACTCACCGAGGCAGTTCCATAGGATGGCAAG
ATCCTGGTATCGGTCTGCGATTCCGACTCGTCCAACATCAATACAACCTATTAATTTCCCCTCGTCAAAA
ATAAGGTTATCAAGTGAGAAATCACCATGAGTGACGACTGAATCCGGTGAGAATGGCAAAAGTTTATGCA
TTTCTTTCCAGACTTGTTCAACAGGCCAGCCATTACGCTCGTCATCAAAATCACTCGCATCAACCAAACC
GTTATTCATTCGTGATTGCGCCTGAGCGAGACGAAATACGCGATCGCTGTTAAAAGGACAATTACAAACA
GGAATCGAATGCAACCGGCGCAGGAACACTGCCAGCGCATCAACAATATTTTCACCTGAATCAGGATATT
CTTCTAATACCTGGAATGCTGTTTTCCCGGGGATCGCAGTGGTGAGTAACCATGCATCATCAGGAGTACG
GATAAAATGCTTGATGGTCGGAAGAGGCATAAATTCCGTCAGCCAGTTTAGTCTGACCATCTCATCTGTA
ACATCATTGGCAACGCTACCTTTGCCATGTTTCAGAAACAACTCTGGCGCATCGGGCTTCCCATACAATC
GATAGATTGTCGCACCTGATTGCCCGACATTATCGCGAGCCCATTTATACCCATATAAATCAGCATCCAT
GTTGGAATTTAATCGCGGCCTAGAGCAAGACGTTTCCCGTTGAATATGGCTCATAACACCCCTTGTATTA
CTGTTTATGTAAGCAGACAGTTTTATTGTTCATGACCAAAATCCCTTAACGTGAGTTTTCGTTCCACTGA
GCGTCAGACCCCGTAGAAAAGATCAAAGGATCTTCTTGAGATCCTTTTTTTCTGCGCGTAATCTGCTGCT
TGCAAACAAAAAAACCACCGCTACCAGCGGTGGTTTGTTTGCCGGATCAAGAGCTACCAACTCTTTTTCC
GAAGGTAACTGGCTTCAGCAGAGCGCAGATACCAAATACTGTCCTTCTAGTGTAGCCGTAGTTAGGCCAC
CACTTCAAGAACTCTGTAGCACCGCCTACATACCTCGCTCTGCTAATCCTGTTACCAGTGGCTGCTGCCA
GTGGCGATAAGTCGTGTCTTACCGGGTTGGACTCAAGACGATAGTTACCGGATAAGGCGCAGCGGTCGGG
CTGAACGGGGGGTTCGTGCACACAGCCCAGCTTGGAGCGAACGACCTACACCGAACTGAGATACCTACAG
CGTGAGCTATGAGAAAGCGCCACGCTTCCCGAAGGGAGAAAGGCGGACAGGTATCCGGTAAGCGGCAGGG
TCGGAACAGGAGAGCGCACGAGGGAGCTTCCAGGGGGAAACGCCTGGTATCTTTATAGTCCTGTCGGGTT
TCGCCACCTCTGACTTGAGCGTCGATTTTTGTGATGCTCGTCAGGGGGGCGGAGCCTATGGAAAAACGCC
AGCAACGCGGCCTTTTTACGGTTCCTGGCCTTTTGCTGGCCTTTTGCTCACATGTTCTTTCCTGCGTTAT
CCCCTGATTCTGTGGATAACCGTATTACCGCCTTTGAGTGAGCTGATACCGCTCGCCGCAGCCGAACGAC
CGAGCGCAGCGAGTCAGTGAGCGAGGAAGCGGAAGAGCGCCTGATGCGGTATTTTCTCCTTACGCATCTG
TGCGGTATTTCACACCGCATATATGGTGCACTCTCAGTACAATCTGCTCTGATGCCGCATAGTTAAGCCA
GTATACACTCCGCTATCGCTACGTGACTGGGTCATGGCTGCGCCCCGACACCCGCCAACACCCGCTGACG
CGCCCTGACGGGCTTGTCTGCTCCCGGCATCCGCTTACAGACAAGCTGTGACCGTCTCCGGGAGCTGCAT
GTGTCAGAGGTTTTCACCGTCATCACCGAAACGCGCGAGGCAGCTGCGGTAAAGCTCATCAGCGTGGTCG
TGAAGCGATTCACAGATGTCTGCCTGTTCATCCGCGTCCAGCTCGTTGAGTTTCTCCAGAAGCGTTAATG
TCTGGCTTCTGATAAAGCGGGCCATGTTAAGGGCGGTTTTTTCCTGTTTGGTCACTGATGCCTCCGTGTA
AGGGGGATTTCTGTTCATGGGGGTAATGATACCGATGAAACGAGAGAGGATGCTCACGATACGGGTTACT
GATGATGAACATGCCCGGTTACTGGAACGTTGTGAGGGTAAACAACTGGCGGTATGGATGCGGCGGGACC
AGAGAAAAATCACTCAGGGTCAATGCCAGCGCTTCGTTAATACAGATGTAGGTGTTCCACAGGGTAGCCA
GCAGCATCCTGCGATGCAGATCCGGAACATAATGGTGCAGGGCGCTGACTTCCGCGTTTCCAGACTTTAC
GAAACACGGAAACCGAAGACCATTCATGTTGTTGCTCAGGTCGCAGACGTTTTGCAGCAGCAGTCGCTTC
ACGTTCGCTCGCGTATCGGTGATTCATTCTGCTAACCAGTAAGGCAACCCCGCCAGCCTAGCCGGGTCCT
CAACGACAGGAGCACGATCATGCGCACCCGTGGGGCCGCCATGCCGGCGATAATGGCCTGCTTCTCGCCG
AAACGTTTGGTGGCGGGACCAGTGACGAAGGCTTGAGCGAGGGCGTGCAAGATTCCGAATACCGCAAGCG
ACAGGCCGATCATCGTCGCGCTCCAGCGAAAGCGGTCCTCGCCGAAAATGACCCAGAGCGCTGCCGGCAC
CTGTCCTACGAGTTGCATGATAAAGAAGACAGTCATAAGTGCGGCGACGATAGTCATGCCCCGCGCCCAC
CGGAAGGAGCTGACTGGGTTGAAGGCTCTCAAGGGCATCGGTCGAGATCCCGGTGCCTAATGAGTGAGCT
AACTTACATTAATTGCGTTGCGCTCACTGCCCGCTTTCCAGTCGGGAAACCTGTCGTGCCAGCTGCATTA
ATGAATCGGCCAACGCGCGGGGAGAGGCGGTTTGCGTATTGGGCGCCAGGGTGGTTTTTCTTTTCACCAG
TGAGACGGGCAACAGCTGATTGCCCTTCACCGCCTGGCCCTGAGAGAGTTGCAGCAAGCGGTCCACGCTG
GTTTGCCCCAGCAGGCGAAAATCCTGTTTGATGGTGGTTAACGGCGGGATATAACATGAGCTGTCTTCGG
TATCGTCGTATCCCACTACCGAGATGTCCGCACCAACGCGCAGCCCGGACTCGGTAATGGCGCGCATTGC
GCCCAGCGCCATCTGATCGTTGGCAACCAGCATCGCAGTGGGAACGATGCCCTCATTCAGCATTTGCATG
GTTTGTTGAAAACCGGACATGGCACTCCAGTCGCCTTCCCGTTCCGCTATCGGCTGAATTTGATTGCGAG
TGAGATATTTATGCCAGCCAGCCAGACGCAGACGCGCCGAGACAGAACTTAATGGGCCCGCTAACAGCGC
GATTTGCTGGTGACCCAATGCGACCAGATGCTCCACGCCCAGTCGCGTACCGTCTTCATGGGAGAAAATA
ATACTGTTGATGGGTGTCTGGTCAGAGACATCAAGAAATAACGCCGGAACATTAGTGCAGGCAGCTTCCA
CAGCAATGGCATCCTGGTCATCCAGCGGATAGTTAATGATCAGCCCACTGACGCGTTGCGCGAGAAGATT
GTGCACCGCCGCTTTACAGGCTTCGACGCCGCTTCGTTCTACCATCGACACCACCACGCTGGCACCCAGT
TGATCGGCGCGAGATTTAATCGCCGCGACAATTTGCGACGGCGCGTGCAGGGCCAGACTGGAGGTGGCAA
CGCCAATCAGCAACGACTGTTTGCCCGCCAGTTGTTGTGCCACGCGGTTGGGAATGTAATTCAGCTCCGC
CATCGCCGCTTCCACTTTTTCCCGCGTTTTCGCAGAAACGTGGCTGGCCTGGTTCACCACGCGGGAAACG
GTCTGATAAGAGACACCGGCATACTCTGCGACATCGTATAACGTTACTGGTTTCACATTCACCACCCTGA
ATTGACTCTCTTCCGGGCGCTATCATGCCATACCGCGAAAGGTTTTGCGCCATTCGATGGTGTCCGGGAT
CTCGACGCTCTCCCTTATGCGACTCCTGCATTAGGAAGCAGCCCAGTAGTAGGTTGAGGCCGTTGAGCAC
CGCCGCCGCAAGGAATGGTGCATGCAAGGAGATGGCGCCCAACAGTCCCCCGGCCACGGGGCCTGCCACC
ATACCCACGCCGAAACAAGCGCTCATGAGCCCGAAGTGGCGAGCCCGATCTTCCCCATCGGTGATGTCGG
CGATATAGGCGCCAGCAACCGCACCTGTGGCGCCGGTGATGCCGGCCACGATGCGTCCGGCGTAGAGGAT
CGAGATCGATCTCGATCCCGCGAAATTAATACGACTCACTATAGGGGAATTGTGAGCGGATAACAATTCC
CCTCTAGAAATAATTTTGTTTAACTTTAAGAAGGAGATATACATATGCCAATTCAGGTCTTACCGCCACA
ACTGGCGAACCAGATTGCCGCAGGTGAGGTGGTCGAGCGACCTGCGTCGGTAGTCAAAGAACTAGTGGAA
AACAGCCTCGATGCAGGTGCGACGCGTATCGATATTGATATCGAACGCGGTGGGGCGAAACTTATCCGCA
TTCGTGATAACGGCTGCGGTATCAAAAAAGATGAGCTGGCGCTGGCGCTGGCTCGTCATGCCACCAGTAA
AATCGCCTCTCTGGACGATCTCGAAGCCATTATCAGCCTGGGCTTTTTCGGTGAGGCGCTGGCGAGTATC
AGTTCGGTTTCCCGCCTGACGCTCACTTCACGCACCGCAGAACAGCAGGAAGCCTGGCAGGCCTATGCCG
AAGGGCGCGATATGAACGTGACGGTAAAACCGGCGGCGCATCCTGTGGGGACGACGCTGGAGGTGCTGGA
TCTGTTCTACAACACCCCGGCGCGGCGCAAATTCCTGCGCACCGAGAAAACCGAATTTAACCACATTGAT
GAGATCATCCGCCGCATTGCGCTGGCGCGTTTCGACGTCACGATCAACCTGTCGCATAACGGTAAAATTG
TGCGTCAGTACCGCGCAGTGCCGGAAGGCGGGCAAAAAGAACGGCGCTTAGGCGCGATTTGCGGCACCGC
TTTTCTTGAACAAGCGCTGGCGATTGAATGGCAACACGGCGATCTCACGCTACGCGGCTGGGTGGCCGAT
CCAAATCACACCACGCCCGCACTGGCAGAAATTCAGTATTGCTACGTGAACGGTCGCATGATGCGCGATC
GCCTGATCAATCACGCGATCCGCCAGGCCTGCGAAGACAAACTGGGGGCCGATCAGCAACCGGCATTTGT
GTTGTATCTGGAGATCGACCCACATCAGGTGGACGTCAACGTGCACCCCGCCAAACACGAAGTGCGTTTC
CATCAGTCGCGTCTGGTGCATGATTTTATCTATCAGGGCGTGCTGAGCGTGCTACAACAGCAACTGGAAA
CGCCGCTACCGCTGGACGATGAACCCCAACCTGCACCGCGTTCCATTCCGGAAAACCGCGTGGCGGCGGG
GCGCAATCACTTTGCAGAACCGGCAGCTCGTGAGCCGGTAGCTCCGCGCTACACTCCTGCGCCAGCATCA
GGCAGTCGTCCGGCTGCCCCCTGGCCGAATGCGCAGCCAGGCTACCAGAAACAGCAAGGTGAAGTGTATC
GCCAGCTTTTGCAAACGCCCGCGCCGATGCAAAAATTAAAAGCGCCGGAACCGCAGGAACCTGCACTTGC
GGCGAACAGTCAGAGTTTTGGTCGGGTACTGACTATCGTCCATTCCGACTGTGCGTTGCTGGAGCGCGAC
GGCAACATTTCACTTTTATCCTTGCCAGTGGCAGAACGTTGGCTGCGTCAGGCACAATTGACGCCGGGTG
AAGCGCCCGTTTGCGCCCAGCCGCTGCTGATTCCGTTGCGGCTAAAAGTTTCTGCCGAAGAAAAATCGGC
ATTAGAAAAAGCGCAGTCTGCCCTGGCGGAATTGGGTATTGATTTCCAGTCAGATGCACAGCATGTGACC
ATCAGGGCAGTGCCTTTACCCTTACGCCAACAAAATTTACAAATCTTGATTCCTGAACTGATAGGCTACC
TGGCGAAGCAGTCCGTATTCGAACCTGGCAATATTGCGCAGTGGATTGCACGAAATCTGATGAGCGAACA
TGCGCAGTGGTCAATGGCACAGGCCATAACCCTGCTGGCGGACGTGGAACGGTTATGTCCGCAACTTGTG
AAAACGCCGCCGGGTGGTCTGTTACAATCTGTTGATTTACATCCGGCGATAAAAGCCCTGAAAGATGAGT
CATCACATCACCATCACCATCATGGAGGGCTCTGCACACCGTCGCGTTAACTCGAGCACCACCACCACCA
CCACTGAGATCCGGCTGCTAACAAAGCCCGAAAGGAAGCTGAGTTGGCTGCTGCCACCGCTGAGCAATAA
CTAGCATAACCCCTTGGGGCCTCTAAACGGGTCTTGAGGGGTTTTTTGCTGAAAGGAGGAACTATATCCG
GAT
