Features (pLannotate 1.2.2; 20 found; start..end, strand, type, name):
      1..1845    +  CDS            mutL: MUTL_ECOLI - Experimental evidence at protein level: Swiss-Prot protein existence level 1. This protein is involved in the repair of mismatches in DNA. It is required for dam-dependent methyl-directed DNA mismatch repair. May act as a 'molecular matchmaker', a protein that promotes the formation of a stable complex between two or more DNA-binding proteins in an ATP-dependent manner without itself being part of the final effector complex. The ATPase activity of MutL is stimulated by DNA. From Escherichia coli (strain K12).
   1852..1868    +  CDS            7xHis (fragment): 6xHis affinity tag
   1903..1920    +  CDS            9xHis (fragment): 9xHis affinity tag
   1930..1979    +  CDS            SET1 (fragment): solubility-enhancement tag derived from T7 phage gene 10B
   1987..2034    +  terminator     T7 terminator: transcription terminator for bacteriophage T7 RNA polymerase
   2071..2499    +  rep_origin     f1 ori (sequence partly withheld): f1 bacteriophage origin of replication; arrow indicates direction of (+) strand synthesis
   2552..2609    +  promoter       AmpR promoter (fragment): bla
   2618..3433    -  CDS            KanR: aminoglycoside phosphotransferase; aph(3')-Ia; confers resistance to kanamycin in bacteria or G418 (Geneticin®) in eukaryotes
   3555..4143    +  rep_origin     ori: high-copy-number ColE1/pMB1/pBR322/pUC origin of replication
   4329..4468    -  misc_feature   bom: basis of mobility region from pBR322
   4570..4761    -  CDS            rop: Rop protein, which maintains plasmids at low copy number; rop
   4778..5158    +  CDS            YPB1_ECOLX: Protein predicted: Swiss-Prot protein existence level 4. From Escherichia coli.
   5230..5521    -  CDS            TcR (fragment): tetracycline efflux protein; tet; confers resistance to tetracycline
   5536..5557    -  protein_bind   CAP binding site: CAP binding activates transcription in the presence of cAMP. E. coli catabolite activator protein
   5570..6652    -  CDS            lacI: lac repressor; lacI; The lac repressor binds to the lac operator to inhibit transcription in E. coli. This inhibition can be relieved by adding lactose or isopropyl-β-D-thiogalactopyranoside (IPTG).
   6653..6730    -  promoter       lacI promoter: lacI
   6738..7017    -  CDS            TcR (fragment): tetracycline efflux protein; tet; confers resistance to tetracycline
   7043..7061    +  promoter       T7 promoter: promoter for bacteriophage T7 RNA polymerase
   7062..7086    +  protein_bind   lac operator: The lac repressor binds to the lac operator to inhibit transcription in E. coli. This inhibition can be relieved by adding lactose or isopropyl-β-D-thiogalactopyranoside (IPTG). lac repressor encoded by lacI
   7101..7123    +  RBS            RBS: efficient ribosome binding site from bacteriophage T7 gene 10 (Olins and Rangwala, 1989)
>Addgene plasmid #86608 | pRAF-MutL(R95F) | addgene full sequence | sequence record 173016 | Addgene NGS Result
ATGCCAATTCAGGTCTTACCGCCACAACTGGCGAACCAGATTGCCGCAGGTGAGGTGGTCGAGCGACCTG
CGTCGGTAGTCAAAGAACTAGTGGAAAACAGCCTCGATGCAGGTGCGACGCGTATCGATATTGATATCGA
ACGCGGTGGGGCGAAACTTATCCGCATTCGTGATAACGGCTGCGGTATCAAAAAAGATGAGCTGGCGCTG
GCGCTGGCTCGTCATGCCACCAGTAAAATCGCCTCTCTGGACGATCTCGAAGCCATTATCAGCCTGGGCT
TTTTCGGTGAGGCGCTGGCGAGTATCAGTTCGGTTTCCCGCCTGACGCTCACTTCACGCACCGCAGAACA
GCAGGAAGCCTGGCAGGCCTATGCCGAAGGGCGCGATATGAACGTGACGGTAAAACCGGCGGCGCATCCT
GTGGGGACGACGCTGGAGGTGCTGGATCTGTTCTACAACACCCCGGCGCGGCGCAAATTCCTGCGCACCG
AGAAAACCGAATTTAACCACATTGATGAGATCATCCGCCGCATTGCGCTGGCGCGTTTCGACGTCACGAT
CAACCTGTCGCATAACGGTAAAATTGTGCGTCAGTACCGCGCAGTGCCGGAAGGCGGGCAAAAAGAACGG
CGCTTAGGCGCGATTTGCGGCACCGCTTTTCTTGAACAAGCGCTGGCGATTGAATGGCAACACGGCGATC
TCACGCTACGCGGCTGGGTGGCCGATCCAAATCACACCACGCCCGCACTGGCAGAAATTCAGTATTGCTA
CGTGAACGGTCGCATGATGCGCGATCGCCTGATCAATCACGCGATCCGCCAGGCCTGCGAAGACAAACTG
GGGGCCGATCAGCAACCGGCATTTGTGTTGTATCTGGAGATCGACCCACATCAGGTGGACGTCAACGTGC
ACCCCGCCAAACACGAAGTGCGTTTCCATCAGTCGCGTCTGGTGCATGATTTTATCTATCAGGGCGTGCT
GAGCGTGCTACAACAGCAACTGGAAACGCCGCTACCGCTGGACGATGAACCCCAACCTGCACCGCGTTCC
ATTCCGGAAAACCGCGTGGCGGCGGGGCGCAATCACTTTGCAGAACCGGCAGCTCGTGAGCCGGTAGCTC
CGCGCTACACTCCTGCGCCAGCATCAGGCAGTCGTCCGGCTGCCCCCTGGCCGAATGCGCAGCCAGGCTA
CCAGAAACAGCAAGGTGAAGTGTATCGCCAGCTTTTGCAAACGCCCGCGCCGATGCAAAAATTAAAAGCG
CCGGAACCGCAGGAACCTGCACTTGCGGCGAACAGTCAGAGTTTTGGTCGGGTACTGACTATCGTCCATT
CCGACTGTGCGTTGCTGGAGCGCGACGGCAACATTTCACTTTTATCCTTGCCAGTGGCAGAACGTTGGCT
GCGTCAGGCACAATTGACGCCGGGTGAAGCGCCCGTTTGCGCCCAGCCGCTGCTGATTCCGTTGCGGCTA
AAAGTTTCTGCCGAAGAAAAATCGGCATTAGAAAAAGCGCAGTCTGCCCTGGCGGAATTGGGTATTGATT
TCCAGTCAGATGCACAGCATGTGACCATCAGGGCAGTGCCTTTACCCTTACGCCAACAAAATTTACAAAT
CTTGATTCCTGAACTGATAGGCTACCTGGCGAAGCAGTCCGTATTCGAACCTGGCAATATTGCGCAGTGG
ATTGCACGAAATCTGATGAGCGAACATGCGCAGTGGTCAATGGCACAGGCCATAACCCTGCTGGCGGACG
TGGAACGGTTATGTCCGCAACTTGTGAAAACGCCGCCGGGTGGTCTGTTACAATCTGTTGATTTACATCC
GGCGATAAAAGCCCTGAAAGATGAGTCATCACATCACCATCACCATCATGGAGGGCTCTGCACACCGTCG
CGTTAACTCGAGCACCACCACCACCACCACTGAGATCCGGCTGCTAACAAAGCCCGAAAGGAAGCTGAGT
TGGCTGCTGCCACCGCTGAGCAATAACTAGCATAACCCCTTGGGGCCTCTAAACGGGTCTTGAGGGGTTT
TTTGCTGAAAGGAGGAACTATATCCGGATTGGCGAATGGG
[124 nt withheld, positions 2071-2194]
C
[91 nt withheld, positions 2196-2286]
A
[49 nt withheld, positions 2288-2336]
CCTTTGACGTTGGAGTCCACGTTCTTT
[37 nt withheld, positions 2364-2400]
ACCCTATCTCGGTCTATTCTTTTGATTTATAAGGGATTTTGCCGATTTCGGCCTATTGGTTAAAAAATGA
GCTGATTTAACAAAAATTTAACGCGAATTTTAACAAAATATTAACGCTTACAATTTAGGTGGCACTTTTC
GGGGAAATGTGCGCGGAACCCCTATTTGTTTATTTTTCTAAATACATTCAAATATGTATCCGCTCATGAA
TTAATTCTTAGAAAAACTCATCGAGCATCAAATGAAACTGCAATTTATTCATATCAGGATTATCAATACC
ATATTTTTGAAAAAGCCGTTTCTGTAATGAAGGAGAAAACTCACCGAGGCAGTTCCATAGGATGGCAAGA
TCCTGGTATCGGTCTGCGATTCCGACTCGTCCAACATCAATACAACCTATTAATTTCCCCTCGTCAAAAA
TAAGGTTATCAAGTGAGAAATCACCATGAGTGACGACTGAATCCGGTGAGAATGGCAAAAGTTTATGCAT
TTCTTTCCAGACTTGTTCAACAGGCCAGCCATTACGCTCGTCATCAAAATCACTCGCATCAACCAAACCG
TTATTCATTCGTGATTGCGCCTGAGCGAGACGAAATACGCGATCGCTGTTAAAAGGACAATTACAAACAG
GAATCGAATGCAACCGGCGCAGGAACACTGCCAGCGCATCAACAATATTTTCACCTGAATCAGGATATTC
TTCTAATACCTGGAATGCTGTTTTCCCGGGGATCGCAGTGGTGAGTAACCATGCATCATCAGGAGTACGG
ATAAAATGCTTGATGGTCGGAAGAGGCATAAATTCCGTCAGCCAGTTTAGTCTGACCATCTCATCTGTAA
CATCATTGGCAACGCTACCTTTGCCATGTTTCAGAAACAACTCTGGCGCATCGGGCTTCCCATACAATCG
ATAGATTGTCGCACCTGATTGCCCGACATTATCGCGAGCCCATTTATACCCATATAAATCAGCATCCATG
TTGGAATTTAATCGCGGCCTAGAGCAAGACGTTTCCCGTTGAATATGGCTCATAACACCCCTTGTATTAC
TGTTTATGTAAGCAGACAGTTTTATTGTTCATGACCAAAATCCCTTAACGTGAGTTTTCGTTCCACTGAG
CGTCAGACCCCGTAGAAAAGATCAAAGGATCTTCTTGAGATCCTTTTTTTCTGCGCGTAATCTGCTGCTT
GCAAACAAAAAAACCACCGCTACCAGCGGTGGTTTGTTTGCCGGATCAAGAGCTACCAACTCTTTTTCCG
AAGGTAACTGGCTTCAGCAGAGCGCAGATACCAAATACTGTCCTTCTAGTGTAGCCGTAGTTAGGCCACC
ACTTCAAGAACTCTGTAGCACCGCCTACATACCTCGCTCTGCTAATCCTGTTACCAGTGGCTGCTGCCAG
TGGCGATAAGTCGTGTCTTACCGGGTTGGACTCAAGACGATAGTTACCGGATAAGGCGCAGCGGTCGGGC
TGAACGGGGGGTTCGTGCACACAGCCCAGCTTGGAGCGAACGACCTACACCGAACTGAGATACCTACAGC
GTGAGCTATGAGAAAGCGCCACGCTTCCCGAAGGGAGAAAGGCGGACAGGTATCCGGTAAGCGGCAGGGT
CGGAACAGGAGAGCGCACGAGGGAGCTTCCAGGGGGAAACGCCTGGTATCTTTATAGTCCTGTCGGGTTT
CGCCACCTCTGACTTGAGCGTCGATTTTTGTGATGCTCGTCAGGGGGGCGGAGCCTATGGAAAAACGCCA
GCAACGCGGCCTTTTTACGGTTCCTGGCCTTTTGCTGGCCTTTTGCTCACATGTTCTTTCCTGCGTTATC
CCCTGATTCTGTGGATAACCGTATTACCGCCTTTGAGTGAGCTGATACCGCTCGCCGCAGCCGAACGACC
GAGCGCAGCGAGTCAGTGAGCGAGGAAGCGGAAGAGCGCCTGATGCGGTATTTTCTCCTTACGCATCTGT
GCGGTATTTCACACCGCAATGGTGCACTCTCAGTACAATCTGCTCTGATGCCGCATAGTTAAGCCAGTAT
ACACTCCGCTATCGCTACGTGACTGGGTCATGGCTGCGCCCCGACACCCGCCAACACCCGCTGACGCGCC
CTGACGGGCTTGTCTGCTCCCGGCATCCGCTTACAGACAAGCTGTGACCGTCTCCGGGAGCTGCATGTGT
CAGAGGTTTTCACCGTCATCACCGAAACGCGCGAGGCAGCTGCGGTAAAGCTCATCAGCGTGGTCGTGAA
GCGATTCACAGATGTCTGCCTGTTCATCCGCGTCCAGCTCGTTGAGTTTCTCCAGAAGCGTTAATGTCTG
GCTTCTGATAAAGCGGGCCATGTTAAGGGCGGTTTTTTCCTGTTTGGTCACTGATGCCTCCGTGTAAGGG
GGATTTCTGTTCATGGGGGTAATGATACCGATGAAACGAGAGAGGATGCTCACGACACGGGTTACTGATG
ATGAACATGCCCGGTTACTGGAACGTTGTGAGGGTAAACAACTGGCGGTATGGATGCGGCGGGACCAGAG
AAAAATCACTCAGGGTCAATGCCAGCGCTTCGTTAATACAGATGTAGGTGTTCCACAGGGTAGCCAGCAG
CATCCTGCGATGCAGATCCGGAACATAATGGTGCAGGGCGCTGACTTCCGCGTTTCCAGACTTTACGAAA
CACGGAAACCGAAGACCATTCATGTTGTTGCTCAGGTCGCAGACGTTTTGCAGCAGCAGTCGCTTCACGT
TCGCTCGCGTATCGGTGATTCATTCTGCTAACCAGTAAGGCAACCCCGCCAGCCTAGCCGGGTCCTCAAC
GACAGGAGCACGATCATGCGCACCCGTGGGGCCGCCATGCCGGCGATAATGGCCTGCTTCTCGCCGAAAC
GTTTGGTGGCGGGACCAGTGACGAAGGCTTGAGCGAGGGCGTGCAAGATTCCGAATACCGCAAGCGACAG
GCCGATCATCGTCGCGCTCCAGCGAAAGCGGTCCTCGCCGAAAATGACCCAGAGCGCTGCCGGCACCTGT
CCTACGAGTTGCATGATAAAGAAGACAGTCATAAGTGCGGCGACGATAGTCATGCCCCGCGCCCACCGGA
AGGAGCTGACTGGGTTGAAGGCTCTCAAGGGCATCGGTCGAGATCCCGGTGCCTAATGAGTGAGCTAACT
TACATTAATTGCGTTGCGCTCACTGCCCGCTTTCCAGTCGGGAAACCTGTCGTGCCAGCTGCATTAATGA
ATCGGCCAACGCGCGGGGAGAGGCGGTTTGCGTATTGGGCGCCAGGGTGGTTTTTCTTTTCACCAGTGAG
ACGGGCAACAGCTGATTGCCCTTCACCGCCTGGCCCTGAGAGAGTTGCAGCAAGCGGTCCACGCTGGTTT
GCCCCAGCAGGCGAAAATCCTGTTTGATGGTGGTTAACGGCGGGATATAACATGAGCTGTCTTCGGTATC
GTCGTATCCCACTACCGAGATGTCCGCACCAACGCGCAGCCCGGACTCGGTAATGGCGCGCATTGCGCCC
AGCGCCATCTGATCGTTGGCAACCAGCATCGCAGTGGGAACGATGCCCTCATTCAGCATTTGCATGGTTT
GTTGAAAACCGGACATGGCACTCCAGTCGCCTTCCCGTTCCGCTATCGGCTGAATTTGATTGCGAGTGAG
ATATTTATGCCAGCCAGCCAGACGCAGACGCGCCGAGACAGAACTTAATGGGCCCGCTAACAGCGCGATT
TGCTGGTGACCCAATGCGACCAGATGCTCCACGCCCAGTCGCGTACCGTCTTCATGGGAGAAAATAATAC
TGTTGATGGGTGTCTGGTCAGAGACATCAAGAAATAACGCCGGAACATTAGTGCAGGCAGCTTCCACAGC
AATGGCATCCTGGTCATCCAGCGGATAGTTAATGATCAGCCCACTGACGCGTTGCGCGAGAAGATTGTGC
ACCGCCGCTTTACAGGCTTCGACGCCGCTTCGTTCTACCATCGACACCACCACGCTGGCACCCAGTTGAT
CGGCGCGAAATTTAATCGCCGCGACAATTTGCGACGGCGCGTGCAGGGCCAGACTGGAGGTGGCAACGCC
AATCAGCAACGACTGTTTGCCCGCCAGTTGTTGTGCCACGCGGTTGGGAATGTAATTCAGCTCCGCCATC
GCCGCTTCCACTTTTTCCCGCGTTTTCGCAGAAACGTGGCTGGCCTGGTTCACCACGCGGGAAACGGTCT
GATAAGAGACACCGGCATACTCTGCGACATCGTATAACGTTACTGGTTTCACATTCACCACCCTGAATTG
ACTCTCTTCCGGGCGCTATCATGCCATACCGCGAAAGGTTTTGCGCCATTCGATGGTGTCCGGGATCTCG
ACGCTCTCCCTTATGCGACTCCTGCATTAGGAAGCAGCCCAGTAGTAGGTTGAGGCCGTTGAGCACCGCC
GCCGCAAGGAATGGTGCATGCAAGGAGATGGCGCCCAACAGTCCCCCGGCCACGGGGCCTGCCACCATAC
CCACGCCGAAACAAGCGCTCATGAGCCCGAAGTGGCGAGCCCGATCTTCCCCATCGGTGATGTCGGCGAT
ATAGGCGCCAGCAACCGCACCTGTGGCGCCGGTGATGCCGGCCACGATGCGTCCGGCGTAGAGGATCGAG
ATCGATCTCGATCCCGCGAAATTAATACGACTCACTATAGGGGAATTGTGAGCGGATAACAATTCCCCTC
TAGAAATAATTTTGTTTAACTTTAAGAAGGAGATATACAT
